Addgene plasmid #84510: pET29b-EPN01(∆M)-His
Purpose: E.coli version of EPN01(∆M)
Depositing lab: Neil King. Depositing organization: University of Washington. Publication: Designed proteins induce the formation of nanocage-containing extracellular vesicles. Votteler J, Ogohara C, Yi S, Hsia Y, Nattermann U, Belnap DM, King NP, Sundquist WI. Nature. 2016 Dec 8;540(7632):292-295. doi: 10.1038/nature20607. Epub 2016 Nov 30. PubMed 27919066.
Backbone
  Vector backbone: pET29b
  Backbone size w/o insert (bp): 5214
  Modifications to backbone: Inserts were cloned into the Nde1 and Xho1 sites
  Vector type: Bacterial Expression
  Selectable markers: Neomycin (select with G418)
Growth in bacteria
  Bacterial resistance: Kanamycin, 50 μg/mL
  Growth temperature: 37°C
  Growth strain: DH5alpha
  Copy number: High Copy
Gene/Insert
  Gene/Insert name: EPN01(∆M)-His
  Insert size (bp): 873
  Tag / fusion protein: His tag (C terminal on insert)
  Cloning method: Restriction Enzyme; 5′ cloning site Nde1 (not destroyed); 3′ cloning site Xho1 (not destroyed)
  Sequencing primers: 5′ TAA TAC GAC TCA CTA TAG GG; 3′ GCT AGT TAT TGC TCA GCG G
Terms and licenses: Academic/Nonprofit Terms; Industry Terms: Not Available to Industry
How to cite: pET29b-EPN01(∆M)-His was a gift from Neil King (Addgene plasmid # 84510 ; http://n2t.net/addgene:84510 ; RRID:Addgene_84510)
