[The description below was written by a language model from this plasmid's Addgene catalogue record and pLannotate feature annotations shown in this document.]
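Description:
pET29b-EPN01(∆M)-His is a bacterial expression plasmid built on the pET29b backbone, carrying an 873 bp insert cloned between the NdeI and XhoI sites, both of which remain intact. The sequenced plasmid is about 6.1 kb. It replicates in E. coli from a ColE1/pMB1-type origin. The catalogue lists it as high copy, although the backbone retains the pBR322 bom region and the rop gene, which normally moderates copy number. Selection is with kanamycin through the aph(3')-Ia gene. The catalogue's neomycin/G418 marker entry reflects that same gene's activity rather than any mammalian expression capability. An f1 origin is also present, along with remnant fragments of the tetracycline resistance gene from the pBR322 lineage.

Expression follows the standard pET arrangement: a T7 promoter with an adjacent lac operator, the phage T7 gene 10 ribosome binding site, and a T7 terminator, with lacI supplied from its own promoter on the plasmid. Transcription therefore requires a host that provides T7 RNA polymerase and is inducible with IPTG.

The open reading frame encodes EPN01(∆M) with a C-terminal His tag for affinity purification. The annotation recognises only the 3′ part of the insert, a fragment matching the HIV-1 Gag p6 region, which recruits the host factors TSG101 and ALIX during budding. The upstream portion is unannotated, and the record does not define what the ∆M modification is. A short hit to a T7 gene 10B solubility tag lies downstream of the His tag and is probably vector sequence rather than part of the product.

The record describes the plasmid as the E. coli version of EPN01(∆M), from work on designed proteins that induce the formation of nanocage-containing extracellular vesicles, so it serves for recombinant production of this variant in bacteria.
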