Features (pLannotate 1.2.2; 19 found; start..end, strand, type, name):
    256..274     +  promoter       T7 promoter: promoter for bacteriophage T7 RNA polymerase
    275..299     +  protein_bind   lac operator: The lac repressor binds to the lac operator to inhibit transcription in E. coli. This inhibition can be relieved by adding lactose or isopropyl-β-D-thiogalactopyranoside (IPTG). lac repressor encoded by lacI
    314..336     +  RBS            RBS: efficient ribosome binding site from bacteriophage T7 gene 10 (Olins and Rangwala, 1989)
   1034..1189    +  CDS            gag (fragment): GAG_HV1H2 - Experimental evidence at protein level: Swiss-Prot protein existence level 1. [p6-gag]: Plays a role in budding of the assembled particle by interacting with the host class E VPS proteins TSG101 and PDCD6IP/AIP1. From Human immunodeficiency virus type 1 group M subtype B (isolate HXB2) (HIV-1).
   1196..1213    +  CDS            9xHis (fragment): 9xHis affinity tag
   1223..1272    +  CDS            SET1 (fragment): solubility-enhancement tag derived from T7 phage gene 10B
   1280..1327    +  terminator     T7 terminator: transcription terminator for bacteriophage T7 RNA polymerase
   1364..1792    +  rep_origin     f1 ori (sequence partly withheld): f1 bacteriophage origin of replication; arrow indicates direction of (+) strand synthesis
   1845..1902    +  promoter       AmpR promoter (fragment): bla
   1911..2726    -  CDS            KanR: aminoglycoside phosphotransferase; aph(3')-Ia; confers resistance to kanamycin in bacteria or G418 (Geneticin®) in eukaryotes
   2848..3436    +  rep_origin     ori: high-copy-number ColE1/pMB1/pBR322/pUC origin of replication
   3622..3761    -  misc_feature   bom: basis of mobility region from pBR322
   3863..4054    -  CDS            rop: Rop protein, which maintains plasmids at low copy number; rop
   4071..4451    +  CDS            YPB1_ECOLX: Protein predicted: Swiss-Prot protein existence level 4. From Escherichia coli.
   4523..4814    -  CDS            TcR (fragment): tetracycline efflux protein; tet; confers resistance to tetracycline
   4829..4850    -  protein_bind   CAP binding site: CAP binding activates transcription in the presence of cAMP. E. coli catabolite activator protein
   4863..5945    -  CDS            lacI: lac repressor; lacI; The lac repressor binds to the lac operator to inhibit transcription in E. coli. This inhibition can be relieved by adding lactose or isopropyl-β-D-thiogalactopyranoside (IPTG).
   5946..6023    -  promoter       lacI promoter: lacI
   6031..230     -  CDS            TcR (fragment) (across the origin): tetracycline efflux protein; tet; confers resistance to tetracycline
>Addgene plasmid #84510 | pET29b-EPN01(∆M)-His | addgene full sequence | sequence record 181522 | Addgene NGS Result
GGTTGAGGCCGTTGAGCACCGCCGCCGCAAGGAATGGTGCATGCAAGGAGATGGCGCCCAACAGTCCCCC
GGCCACGGGGCCTGCCACCATACCCACGCCGAAACAAGCGCTCATGAGCCCGAAGTGGCGAGCCCGATCT
TCCCCATCGGTGATGTCGGCGATATAGGCGCCAGCAACCGCACCTGTGGCGCCGGTGATGCCGGCCACGA
TGCGTCCGGCGTAGAGGATCGAGATCGATCTCGATCCCGCGAAATTAATACGACTCACTATAGGGGAATT
GTGAGCGGATAACAATTCCCCTCTAGAAATAATTTTGTTTAACTTTAAGAAGGAGATATACATATGGCTG
CGCGTGCGTCCGGTTCTAAATCTGGCTCCGGCTCTGACTCTGGTAGCAAGATCGAAGAGCTGTTCAAGAA
ACACAAGATCGTTGCCGTGCTGCGTGCCAATAGTGTGGAAGAAGCGAAAAAGAAAGCGCTGGCGGTTTTC
CTGGGCGGCGTTCATCTGATTGAAATTACCTTTACCGTGCCGGATGCGGATACCGTGATTAAGGAACTGA
GCTTTCTGAAGGAAATGGGCGCGATTATTGGTGCGGGCACCGTGACCAGCGTGGAGCAGTGCCGTAAAGC
GGTGGAAAGTGGCGCCGAATTCATTGTGAGTCCGCACCTGGACGAGGAAATTAGCCAATTTTGCAAGGAG
AAGGGTGTGTTCTATATGCCAGGCGTTATGACCCCGACCGAACTGGTGAAAGCCATGAAACTGGGCCATA
CCATCTTAAAACTGTTTCCGGGTGAGGTGGTGGGTCCGCAGTTTGTTAAAGCGATGAAAGGTCCGTTTCC
GAATGTGAAATTTGTGCCAACCGGCGGTGTTAATCTGGACAATGTGTGCGAATGGTTCAAAGCGGGCGTG
CTGGCCGTGGGCGTGGGCAGCGCGTTAGTGAAAGGCACCCCGGTGGAAGTGGCGGAAAAGGCCAAGGCGT
TCGTTGAGAAGATTCGTGGCTGCACCGAACAGAAACTGATTAGCGAAGAAGATCTGCAGTCTCGTCCGGA
ACCGACCGCACCGCCGGAAGAATCTTTCCGTTCTGGTGTTGAAACCACCACGCCACCGCAAAAACAGGAG
CCGATCGACAAAGAACTGTACCCGCTGACCTCTCTGCGTTCTCTGTTCGGTAACGACCCGTCTTCTCAGC
TCGAGCACCACCACCACCACCACTGAGATCCGGCTGCTAACAAAGCCCGAAAGGAAGCTGAGTTGGCTGC
TGCCACCGCTGAGCAATAACTAGCATAACCCCTTGGGGCCTCTAAACGGGTCTTGAGGGGTTTTTTGCTG
AAAGGAGGAACTATATCCGGATTGGCGAATGGG
[124 nt withheld, positions 1364-1487]
C
[91 nt withheld, positions 1489-1579]
A
[49 nt withheld, positions 1581-1629]
CCTTTGACGTTGGAGTCCACGTTCTTT
[37 nt withheld, positions 1657-1693]
ACCCTATCTCGGTCTATTCTTTTGATTTATAAGGGATTTTGCCGATTTCGGCCTATTGGTTAAAAAATGA
GCTGATTTAACAAAAATTTAACGCGAATTTTAACAAAATATTAACGCTTACAATTTAGGTGGCACTTTTC
GGGGAAATGTGCGCGGAACCCCTATTTGTTTATTTTTCTAAATACATTCAAATATGTATCCGCTCATGAA
TTAATTCTTAGAAAAACTCATCGAGCATCAAATGAAACTGCAATTTATTCATATCAGGATTATCAATACC
ATATTTTTGAAAAAGCCGTTTCTGTAATGAAGGAGAAAACTCACCGAGGCAGTTCCATAGGATGGCAAGA
TCCTGGTATCGGTCTGCGATTCCGACTCGTCCAACATCAATACAACCTATTAATTTCCCCTCGTCAAAAA
TAAGGTTATCAAGTGAGAAATCACCATGAGTGACGACTGAATCCGGTGAGAATGGCAAAAGTTTATGCAT
TTCTTTCCAGACTTGTTCAACAGGCCAGCCATTACGCTCGTCATCAAAATCACTCGCATCAACCAAACCG
TTATTCATTCGTGATTGCGCCTGAGCGAGACGAAATACGCGATCGCTGTTAAAAGGACAATTACAAACAG
GAATCGAATGCAACCGGCGCAGGAACACTGCCAGCGCATCAACAATATTTTCACCTGAATCAGGATATTC
TTCTAATACCTGGAATGCTGTTTTCCCGGGGATCGCAGTGGTGAGTAACCATGCATCATCAGGAGTACGG
ATAAAATGCTTGATGGTCGGAAGAGGCATAAATTCCGTCAGCCAGTTTAGTCTGACCATCTCATCTGTAA
CATCATTGGCAACGCTACCTTTGCCATGTTTCAGAAACAACTCTGGCGCATCGGGCTTCCCATACAATCG
ATAGATTGTCGCACCTGATTGCCCGACATTATCGCGAGCCCATTTATACCCATATAAATCAGCATCCATG
TTGGAATTTAATCGCGGCCTAGAGCAAGACGTTTCCCGTTGAATATGGCTCATAACACCCCTTGTATTAC
TGTTTATGTAAGCAGACAGTTTTATTGTTCATGACCAAAATCCCTTAACGTGAGTTTTCGTTCCACTGAG
CGTCAGACCCCGTAGAAAAGATCAAAGGATCTTCTTGAGATCCTTTTTTTCTGCGCGTAATCTGCTGCTT
GCAAACAAAAAAACCACCGCTACCAGCGGTGGTTTGTTTGCCGGATCAAGAGCTACCAACTCTTTTTCCG
AAGGTAACTGGCTTCAGCAGAGCGCAGATACCAAATACTGTCCTTCTAGTGTAGCCGTAGTTAGGCCACC
ACTTCAAGAACTCTGTAGCACCGCCTACATACCTCGCTCTGCTAATCCTGTTACCAGTGGCTGCTGCCAG
TGGCGATAAGTCGTGTCTTACCGGGTTGGACTCAAGACGATAGTTACCGGATAAGGCGCAGCGGTCGGGC
TGAACGGGGGGTTCGTGCACACAGCCCAGCTTGGAGCGAACGACCTACACCGAACTGAGATACCTACAGC
GTGAGCTATGAGAAAGCGCCACGCTTCCCGAAGGGAGAAAGGCGGACAGGTATCCGGTAAGCGGCAGGGT
CGGAACAGGAGAGCGCACGAGGGAGCTTCCAGGGGGAAACGCCTGGTATCTTTATAGTCCTGTCGGGTTT
CGCCACCTCTGACTTGAGCGTCGATTTTTGTGATGCTCGTCAGGGGGGCGGAGCCTATGGAAAAACGCCA
GCAACGCGGCCTTTTTACGGTTCCTGGCCTTTTGCTGGCCTTTTGCTCACATGTTCTTTCCTGCGTTATC
CCCTGATTCTGTGGATAACCGTATTACCGCCTTTGAGTGAGCTGATACCGCTCGCCGCAGCCGAACGACC
GAGCGCAGCGAGTCAGTGAGCGAGGAAGCGGAAGAGCGCCTGATGCGGTATTTTCTCCTTACGCATCTGT
GCGGTATTTCACACCGCAATGGTGCACTCTCAGTACAATCTGCTCTGATGCCGCATAGTTAAGCCAGTAT
ACACTCCGCTATCGCTACGTGACTGGGTCATGGCTGCGCCCCGACACCCGCCAACACCCGCTGACGCGCC
CTGACGGGCTTGTCTGCTCCCGGCATCCGCTTACAGACAAGCTGTGACCGTCTCCGGGAGCTGCATGTGT
CAGAGGTTTTCACCGTCATCACCGAAACGCGCGAGGCAGCTGCGGTAAAGCTCATCAGCGTGGTCGTGAA
GCGATTCACAGATGTCTGCCTGTTCATCCGCGTCCAGCTCGTTGAGTTTCTCCAGAAGCGTTAATGTCTG
GCTTCTGATAAAGCGGGCCATGTTAAGGGCGGTTTTTTCCTGTTTGGTCACTGATGCCTCCGTGTAAGGG
GGATTTCTGTTCATGGGGGTAATGATACCGATGAAACGAGAGAGGATGCTCACGATACGGGTTACTGATG
ATGAACATGCCCGGTTACTGGAACGTTGTGAGGGTAAACAACTGGCGGTATGGATGCGGCGGGACCAGAG
AAAAATCACTCAGGGTCAATGCCAGCGCTTCGTTAATACAGATGTAGGTGTTCCACAGGGTAGCCAGCAG
CATCCTGCGATGCAGATCCGGAACATAATGGTGCAGGGCGCTGACTTCCGCGTTTCCAGACTTTACGAAA
CACGGAAACCGAAGACCATTCATGTTGTTGCTCAGGTCGCAGACGTTTTGCAGCAGCAGTCGCTTCACGT
TCGCTCGCGTATCGGTGATTCATTCTGCTAACCAGTAAGGCAACCCCGCCAGCCTAGCCGGGTCCTCAAC
GACAGGAGCACGATCATGCGCACCCGTGGGGCCGCCATGCCGGCGATAATGGCCTGCTTCTCGCCGAAAC
GTTTGGTGGCGGGACCAGTGACGAAGGCTTGAGCGAGGGCGTGCAAGATTCCGAATACCGCAAGCGACAG
GCCGATCATCGTCGCGCTCCAGCGAAAGCGGTCCTCGCCGAAAATGACCCAGAGCGCTGCCGGCACCTGT
CCTACGAGTTGCATGATAAAGAAGACAGTCATAAGTGCGGCGACGATAGTCATGCCCCGCGCCCACCGGA
AGGAGCTGACTGGGTTGAAGGCTCTCAAGGGCATCGGTCGAGATCCCGGTGCCTAATGAGTGAGCTAACT
TACATTAATTGCGTTGCGCTCACTGCCCGCTTTCCAGTCGGGAAACCTGTCGTGCCAGCTGCATTAATGA
ATCGGCCAACGCGCGGGGAGAGGCGGTTTGCGTATTGGGCGCCAGGGTGGTTTTTCTTTTCACCAGTGAG
ACGGGCAACAGCTGATTGCCCTTCACCGCCTGGCCCTGAGAGAGTTGCAGCAAGCGGTCCACGCTGGTTT
GCCCCAGCAGGCGAAAATCCTGTTTGATGGTGGTTAACGGCGGGATATAACATGAGCTGTCTTCGGTATC
GTCGTATCCCACTACCGAGATGTCCGCACCAACGCGCAGCCCGGACTCGGTAATGGCGCGCATTGCGCCC
AGCGCCATCTGATCGTTGGCAACCAGCATCGCAGTGGGAACGATGCCCTCATTCAGCATTTGCATGGTTT
GTTGAAAACCGGACATGGCACTCCAGTCGCCTTCCCGTTCCGCTATCGGCTGAATTTGATTGCGAGTGAG
ATATTTATGCCAGCCAGCCAGACGCAGACGCGCCGAGACAGAACTTAATGGGCCCGCTAACAGCGCGATT
TGCTGGTGACCCAATGCGACCAGATGCTCCACGCCCAGTCGCGTACCGTCTTCATGGGAGAAAATAATAC
TGTTGATGGGTGTCTGGTCAGAGACATCAAGAAATAACGCCGGAACATTAGTGCAGGCAGCTTCCACAGC
AATGGCATCCTGGTCATCCAGCGGATAGTTAATGATCAGCCCACTGACGCGTTGCGCGAGAAGATTGTGC
ACCGCCGCTTTACAGGCTTCGACGCCGCTTCGTTCTACCATCGACACCACCACGCTGGCACCCAGTTGAT
CGGCGCGAGATTTAATCGCCGCGACAATTTGCGACGGCGCGTGCAGGGCCAGACTGGAGGTGGCAACGCC
AATCAGCAACGACTGTTTGCCCGCCAGTTGTTGTGCCACGCGGTTGGGAATGTAATTCAGCTCCGCCATC
GCCGCTTCCACTTTTTCCCGCGTTTTCGCAGAAACGTGGCTGGCCTGGTTCACCACGCGGGAAACGGTCT
GATAAGAGACACCGGCATACTCTGCGACATCGTATAACGTTACTGGTTTCACATTCACCACCCTGAATTG
ACTCTCTTCCGGGCGCTATCATGCCATACCGCGAAAGGTTTTGCGCCATTCGATGGTGTCCGGGATCTCG
ACGCTCTCCCTTATGCGACTCCTGCATTAGGAAGCAGCCCAGTAGTA
